Addgene plasmid #129857: pRDAX-354 N-Tag Venus173/155[1] L32 {Esp3I(2x)} EBPF2
Purpose: PPI (BiFC/TriFC) assay vector
Depositing lab: Gary Lewin. Depositing organization: Max-Delbrueck-Centrum fuer Molekulare Medizin (MDC).
Backbone
  Vector backbone: custom built
  Vector type: Mammalian Expression
Growth in bacteria
  Bacterial resistance: Ampicillin, 100 μg/mL
  Growth temperature: 37°C
  Growth strain: DH5alpha
  Copy number: High Copy
Gene/Insert
  Gene/Insert name: Venus
  Species: M. musculus (mouse)
  Cloning method: Restriction Enzyme; 5′ cloning site unknown (unknown if destroyed); 3′ cloning site unknown (unknown if destroyed)
Terms and licenses: Academic/Nonprofit Terms; Industry Terms: Not Available to Industry
How to cite: pRDAX-354 N-Tag Venus173/155[1] L32 {Esp3I(2x)} EBPF2 was a gift from Gary Lewin (Addgene plasmid # 129857 ; http://n2t.net/addgene:129857 ; RRID:Addgene_129857)
