[The description below was written by a language model from this plasmid's Addgene catalogue record and pLannotate feature annotations shown in this document.]
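Description:
pRDAX-354 N-Tag Venus173/155[1] L32 {Esp3I(2x)} EBPF2 is a custom-built, 6.5 kb mammalian expression plasmid designed for protein–protein interaction assays based on bimolecular or trimolecular fluorescence complementation (BiFC/TriFC). It is maintained in E. coli through a high-copy ColE1/pUC-type origin and selected with ampicillin via the β-lactamase gene and its own promoter.

The expression unit is driven by the human CMV immediate-early enhancer and promoter, followed by a chimeric β-globin/immunoglobulin intron that promotes efficient processing of the transcript. Downstream lies a partial Venus coding sequence, annotated as a fragment of the yellow fluorescent protein. The name suggests a split-Venus piece defined by positions 173/155, placed as an N-terminal tag and followed by a linker (L32) and a pair of Esp3I sites. These type IIS sites would presumably accept a gene of interest for seamless in-frame cloning, although the feature table does not annotate the linker or sites and the record lists the cloning sites as unknown. No partner protein is present, so this appears to be an empty acceptor vector. The catalogue lists mouse as the insert species, whereas Venus derives from Aequorea victoria.

An EMCV IRES2 then directs translation of EBFP2 from the same transcript, giving a blue fluorescent marker of transfection and expression level that is independent of complementation. A second chimeric intron, a WPRE and a bGH polyadenylation signal follow to enhance and terminate expression. Further downstream are a T3 promoter, a β-globin fragment and a rabbit β-globin poly(A) signal. Yellow fluorescence is expected only when a fusion made in this vector is brought close to a complementary Venus fragment on an interacting partner.
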