Features (pLannotate 1.2.2; 16 found; start..end, strand, type, name):
    155..532     +  enhancer       CMV enhancer: human cytomegalovirus immediate early enhancer
    534..733     +  promoter       CMV promoter: human cytomegalovirus (CMV) immediate early promoter
    872..1004    +  intron         chimeric intron: chimera between introns from human β-globin and immunoglobulin heavy chain genes
   1025..1555    +  CDS            Venus (fragment): Venus is a basic (constitutively fluorescent) yellow fluorescent protein published in 2002, derived from Aequorea victoria. It is reported to be a rapidly-maturing weak dimer with moderate acid sensitivity.
   1681..2267    +  misc_feature   IRES2: internal ribosome entry site (IRES) of the encephalomyocarditis virus (EMCV)
   2268..2987    +  CDS            EBFP2: enhanced blue variant of GFP (Ai et al., 2007) mammalian codon-optimized
   3033..3165    +  intron         chimeric intron: chimera between introns from human β-globin and immunoglobulin heavy chain genes
   3174..3762    +  misc_feature   WPRE: woodchuck hepatitis virus posttranscriptional regulatory element
   3766..3782    +  misc_feature   MCS (fragment): pUC18/19 multiple cloning site
   3795..3906    +  polyA_signal   bGH poly(A) signal: bovine growth hormone polyadenylation signal
   4002..4020    -  promoter       T3 promoter: promoter for bacteriophage T3 RNA polymerase
   4079..4153    +  CDS            HBB (fragment): HBB_PONPY - Experimental evidence at transcript level: Swiss-Prot protein existence level 2. Involved in oxygen transport from the lung to the various peripheral tissues. From Pongo pygmaeus (Bornean orangutan).
   4224..4279    +  polyA_signal   β-globin poly(A) signal: rabbit β-globin polyadenylation signal (Gil and Proudfoot, 1987)
   4658..5246    -  rep_origin     ori: high-copy-number ColE1/pMB1/pBR322/pUC origin of replication
   5417..6277    -  CDS            AmpR: β-lactamase; bla; confers resistance to ampicillin, carbenicillin, and related antibiotics
   6278..6382    -  promoter       AmpR promoter: bla
>Addgene plasmid #129857 | pRDAX-354 N-Tag Venus173/155[1] L32 {Esp3I(2x)} EBPF2 | depositor full sequence | sequence record 249235 | Full Sequence
GCCTGCCTCCAGGCCTCAATATTGGCCATTAGCCATATTATTCATTGGTTATATAGCATAAATCAATATT
GGCTATTGGCCATTGCATACGTTGTATCTATATCATAATATGTACATTTATATTGGCTCATGTCCAATAT
GACCGCCATGTTGGCATTGATTATTGACTAGTTATTAATAGTAATCAATTACGGGGTCATTAGTTCATAG
CCCATATATGGAGTTCCGCGTTACATAACTTACGGTAAATGGCCCGCCTGGCTGACCGCCCAACGACCCC
CGCCCATTGACGTCAATAATGACGTATGTTCCCATAGTAACGCCAATAGGGACTTTCCATTGACGTCAAT
GGGTGGAGTATTTACGGTAAACTGCCCACTTGGCAGTACATCAAGTGTATCATATGCCAAGTCCGCCCCC
TATTGACGTCAATGACGGTAAATGGCCCGCCTGGCATTATGCCCAGTACATGACCTTACGGGACTTTCCT
ACTTGGCAGTACATCTACGTATTAGTCATCGCTATTACCATGGTGATGCGGTTTTGGCAGTACACCAATG
GGCGTGGATAGCGGTTTGACTCACGGGGATTTCCAAGTCTCCACCCCATTGACGTCAATGGGAGTTTGTT
TTGGCACCAAAATCAACGGGACTTTCCAAAATGTCGTAATAACCCCGCCCCGTTGACGCAAATGGGCGGT
AGGCGTGTACGGTGGGAGGTCTATATAAGCAGAGCTCGTTTAGTGAACCGTCAGATCACTAGAAGCTTTA
TTGCGGTAGTTTATCACAGTTAAATTGCTAACGCAGTCAGTGCTTCTGACACAACAGTCTCGAACTTAAG
CTGCAGAAGTTGGTCGTGAGGCACTGGGCAGGTAAGTATCAAGGTTACAAGACAGGTTTAAGGAGACCAA
TAGAAACTGGGCTTGTCGAGACAGAGAAGACTCTTGCGTTTCTGATAGGCACCTATTGGTCTTACTGACA
TCCACTTTGCCTTTCTCTCCACAGGTGTCCACTCCCAGGCCACCATGGTGTCAAAGGGAGAAGAGTTGTT
TACCGGTGTTGTTCCCATACTGGTGGAACTGGATGGTGACGTCAATGGACACAAGTTTAGCGTTTCTGGC
GAAGGAGAAGGCGATGCTACCTATGGCAAACTGACCCTCAAACTGATCTGTACGACTGGAAAGTTGCCTG
TACCTTGGCCAACACTGGTCACAACCTTGGGCTATGGGCTGCAATGCTTTGCCCGTTATCCTGATCACAT
GAAGCAACATGACTTCTTTAAGTCTGCTATGCCAGAGGGATATGTGCAGGAACGGACTATCTTCTTCAAG
GACGACGGCAACTACAAGACGAGAGCTGAGGTGAAATTTGAGGGTGACACACTGGTGAATCGCATAGAGC
TGAAAGGCATCGACTTCAAAGAAGATGGGAATATTCTCGGGCATAAACTCGAGTACAACTACAATTCCCA
CAACGTGTACATCACTGCCGATAAGCAGAAGAATGGGATTAAGGCGAACTTCAAGATCCGACACAACATC
GAGGACGTGGGTGGCGGAGGGAGCGAAGGCGGCGGATCCGGAGGGCCTGGCTCTGGCGGAGAGGGGAGCG
CTGGAGGCGGGTCAGCCGGTGGTGGGAGTCGAGACGCCGAGGCACGCCGTCTCCTAAGAATTCAGATCCG
CCCCTCTCCCTCCCCCCCCCCTAACGTTACTGGCCGAAGCCGCTTGGAATAAGGCCGGTGTGCGTTTGTC
TATATGTTATTTTCCACCATATTGCCGTCTTTTGGCAATGTGAGGGCCCGGAAACCTGGCCCTGTCTTCT
TGACGAGCATTCCTAGGGGTCTTTCCCCTCTCGCCAAAGGAATGCAAGGTCTGTTGAATGTCGTGAAGGA
AGCAGTTCCTCTGGTAGCTTCTTGAAGACAAACAACGTCTGTAGCGACCCTTTGCAGGCAGCGGAACCCC
CCACCTGGCGACAGGTGCCTCTGCGGCCAAAAGCCACGTGTATAAGATACACCTGCAAAGGCGGCACAAC
CCCAGTGCCACGTTGTGAGTTGGATAGTTGTGGAAAGAGTCAAATGGCTCTCCTCAAGCGTATTCAACAA
GGGGCTGAAGGATGCCCAGAAGGTACCCCATTGTATGGGATCTGATCTGGGGCCTCGGTACACATGCTTT
ACATGTGTTTAGTCGAGGTTAAAAAAACGTCTAGGCCCCCCGAACCACGGGGACGTGGTTTTCCTTTGAA
AAACACGATGATAATATGGCCACAACCATGGTGAGCAAGGGCGAGGAGCTGTTCACCGGGGTGGTGCCCA
TCCTGGTCGAGCTGGACGGCGACGTAAACGGCCACAAGTTCAGCGTGAGGGGCGAGGGCGAGGGCGATGC
CACCAACGGCAAGCTGACCCTGAAGTTCATCTGCACCACCGGCAAGCTGCCCGTGCCCTGGCCCACCCTC
GTGACCACCCTGAGCCACGGCGTGCAGTGCTTCGCCCGCTACCCCGACCACATGAAGCAGCACGACTTCT
TCAAGTCCGCCATGCCCGAAGGCTACGTCCAGGAGCGCACCATCTTCTTCAAGGACGACGGCACCTACAA
GACCCGCGCCGAGGTGAAGTTCGAGGGCGACACCCTGGTGAACCGCATCGAGCTGAAGGGCGTCGACTTC
AAGGAGGACGGCAACATCCTGGGGCACAAGCTGGAGTACAACTTCAACAGCCACAACATCTATATCATGG
CCGTCAAGCAGAAGAACGGCATCAAGGTGAACTTCAAGATCCGCCACAACGTGGAGGACGGCAGCGTGCA
GCTCGCCGACCACTACCAGCAGAACACCCCCATCGGCGACGGCCCCGTGCTGCTGCCCGACAGCCACTAC
CTGAGCACCCAGTCCGTGCTGAGCAAAGACCCCAACGAGAAGCGCGATCACATGGTCCTGCTGGAGTTCC
GCACCGCCGCCGGGATCACTCTCGGCATGGACGAGCTGTACAAGTAAACCGGTGCTCGAGGTACCGATGA
ATAGCTAAGGTCGAGGCCGCAGGTAAGTATCAAGGTTACAAGACAGGTTTAAGGAGACCAATAGAAACTG
GGCTTGTCGAGACAGAGAAGACTCTTGCGTTTCTGATAGGCACCTATTGGTCTTACTGACATCCACTTTG
CCTTTCTCTCCACAGGTGTCGACAATCAACCTCTGGATTACAAAATTTGTGAAAGATTGACTGGTATTCT
TAACTATGTTGCTCCTTTTACGCTATGTGGATACGCTGCTTTAATGCCTTTGTATCATGCTATTGCTTCC
CGTATGGCTTTCATTTTCTCCTCCTTGTATAAATCCTGGTTGCTGTCTCTTTATGAGGAGTTGTGGCCCG
TTGTCAGGCAACGTGGCGTGGTGTGCACTGTGTTTGCTGACGCAACCCCCACTGGTTGGGGCATTGCCAC
CACCTGTCAGCTCCTTTCCGGGACTTTCGCTTTCCCCCTCCCTATTGCCACGGCGGAACTCATCGCCGCC
TGCCTTGCCCGCTGCTGGACAGGGGCTCGGCTGTTGGGCACTGACAATTCCGTGGTGTTGTCGGGGAAGC
TGACGTCCTTTCCATGGCTGCTCGCCTGTGTTGCCACCTGGATTCTGCGCGGGACGTCCTTCTGCTACGT
CCCTTCGGCCCTCAATCCAGCGGACCTTCCTTCCCGCGGCCTGCTGCCGGCTCTGCGGCCTCTTCCGCGT
CTTCGCCTTCGCCCTCAGACGAGTCGGATCTCCCTTTGGGCCGCCTCCCCGCCTGGAATTCGAGCTCGGT
ACGATCAGCCTCGACTGTGCCTTCTAGTTGCCAGCCATCTGTTGTTTGCCCCTCCCCCGTGCCTTCCTTG
ACCCTGGAAGGTGCCACTCCCACTGTCCTTTCCTAATAAAATGAGGAAATTGCATCGCATTGTCTGAGTA
GGTGTCATTCTATTCTGGGGGGTGGGGTGGGGCAGGACAGCAAGGGGGAGGATTGGGAAGACAATAGCCC
AGCTTTTGTTCCCTTTAGTGAGGGTTAATTGCGCGCTTGGCGTAATCATGGTCATAGCTGTTTCCTGTGT
GAAATTGTTATCCGCTAATTCACTCCTCAGGTGCAGGCTGCCTATCAGAAGGTGGTGGCTGGTGTGGCCA
ATGCCCTGGCTCACAAATACCACTGAGATCTTTTTCCCTCTGCCAAAAATTATGGGGACATCATGAAGCC
CCTTGAGCATCTGACTTCTGGCTAATAAAGGAAATTTATTTTCATTGCAATAGTGTGTTGGAATTTTTTG
TGTCTCTCACTCGGAAGGACATATGGGAGGGCAAATCATTTAAAACATCAGAATGAGTATTTGGTTTAGA
GTTTGGCAACATATGCCCATATGCTGGCTGCCATGAACAAAGGTTGGCTATAAAGAGGTCATCAGTATAT
GAAACAGCCCCCTGCTGTCCATTCCTTATTCCATAGAAAAGCCTTGACTTGAGGTTAGATTTTTTTTATA
TTTTGTTTTGTGTTATTTTTTTCTTTAACATCCCTAAAATTTTCCTTACATGTTTTACTAGCCAGATTTT
TCCTCCTCTCCTGACTACTCCCAGTCATAGCTGTCCCTCTTCTCTTATGGAGATCGGCCGGCCGCCGGCG
TCGACGCGCGCGGCCGCGGCGCGCCGTTGCTGGCGTTTTTCCATAGGCTCCGCCCCCCTGACGAGCATCA
CAAAAATCGACGCTCAAGTCAGAGGTGGCGAAACCCGACAGGACTATAAAGATACCAGGCGTTTCCCCCT
GGAAGCTCCCTCGTGCGCTCTCCTGTTCCGACCCTGCCGCTTACCGGATACCTGTCCGCCTTTCTCCCTT
CGGGAAGCGTGGCGCTTTCTCATAGCTCACGCTGTAGGTATCTCAGTTCGGTGTAGGTCGTTCGCTCCAA
GCTGGGCTGTGTGCACGAACCCCCCGTTCAGCCCGACCGCTGCGCCTTATCCGGTAACTATCGTCTTGAG
TCCAACCCGGTAAGACACGACTTATCGCCACTGGCAGCAGCCACTGGTAACAGGATTAGCAGAGCGAGGT
ATGTAGGCGGTGCTACAGAGTTCTTGAAGTGGTGGCCTAACTACGGCTACACTAGAAGAACAGTATTTGG
TATCTGCGCTCTGCTGAAGCCAGTTACCTTCGGAAAAAGAGTTGGTAGCTCTTGATCCGGCAAACAAACC
ACCGCTGGTAGCGGTGGTTTTTTTGTTTGCAAGCAGCAGATTACGCGCAGAAAAAAAGGATCTCAAGAAG
ATCCTTTGATCTTTTCTACGGGGTCTGACGCTCAGTGGAACGAAAACTCACGTTAAGGGATTTTGGTCAT
GAGATTATCAAAAAGGATCTTCACCTAGATCCTTTTAAATTAAAAATGAAGTTTTAAATCAATCTAAAGT
ATATATGAGTAAACTTGGTCTGACAGTTACCAATGCTTAATCAGTGAGGCACCTATCTCAGCGATCTGTC
TATTTCGTTCATCCATAGTTGCCTGACTCCCCGTCGTGTAGATAACTACGATACGGGAGGGCTTACCATC
TGGCCCCAGTGCTGCAATGATACCGCGAGACCCACGCTCACCGGCTCCAGATTTATCAGCAATAAACCAG
CCAGCCGGAAGGGCCGAGCGCAGAAGTGGTCCTGCAACTTTATCCGCCTCCATCCAGTCTATTAATTGTT
GCCGGGAAGCTAGAGTAAGTAGTTCGCCAGTTAATAGTTTGCGCAACGTTGTTGCCATTGCTACAGGCAT
CGTGGTGTCACGCTCGTCGTTTGGTATGGCTTCATTCAGCTCCGGTTCCCAACGATCAAGGCGAGTTACA
TGATCCCCCATGTTGTGCAAAAAAGCGGTTAGCTCCTTCGGTCCTCCGATCGTTGTCAGAAGTAAGTTGG
CCGCAGTGTTATCACTCATGGTTATGGCAGCACTGCATAATTCTCTTACTGTCATGCCATCCGTAAGATG
CTTTTCTGTGACTGGTGAGTACTCAACCAAGTCATTCTGAGAATAGTGTATGCGGCGACCGAGTTGCTCT
TGCCCGGCGTCAATACGGGATAATACCGCGCCACATAGCAGAACTTTAAAAGTGCTCATCATTGGAAAAC
GTTCTTCGGGGCGAAAACTCTCAAGGATCTTACCGCTGTTGAGATCCAGTTCGATGTAACCCACTCGTGC
ACCCAACTGATCTTCAGCATCTTTTACTTTCACCAGCGTTTCTGGGTGAGCAAAAACAGGAAGGCAAAAT
GCCGCAAAAAAGGGAATAAGGGCGACACGGAAATGTTGAATACTCATACTCTTCCTTTTTCAATATTATT
GAAGCATTTATCAGGGTTATTGTCTCATGAGCGGATACATATTTGAATGTATTTAGAAAAATAAACAAAT
AGGGGTTCCGCGCACATTTCCCCGAAAAGTGCCACCTGACGTCTAAGAAACCATTATTATCATGACATTA
ACCTATAAAAATAGGCGTATCACGAGGCCCTTTCGTCTACGCGCGCGCCGGCGGCGCGCCGTCGACGGCC
GGCCGCGGCCGC
